Addgene plasmid #173380: RVD-TA1
Purpose: One-step assembly of custom RVD arrays to construct DdCBE, TALE, etc.
Depositing lab: Bin Shen. Depositing organization: Nanjing Medical University. Publication: Precision modeling of mitochondrial diseases in zebrafish via DdCBE-mediated mtDNA base editing. Guo J, Zhang X, Chen X, Sun H, Dai Y, Wang J, Qian X, Tan L, Lou X, Shen B. Cell Discov. 2021 Sep 3;7(1):78. doi: 10.1038/s41421-021-00307-9. PubMed 34480028.
Backbone
  Vector backbone: TetR T vector
  Vector type: Unspecified
Growth in bacteria
  Bacterial resistance: Tetracycline, 10 μg/mL
  Growth temperature: 37°C
  Growth strain: DH5alpha
  Copy number: High Copy
Gene/Insert
  Gene/Insert name: NG-NI dimer RVD at Position1
  Species: Synthetic
  Mutation: no
  Cloning method: Restriction Enzyme; 5′ cloning site Unknown (unknown if destroyed)
Terms and licenses: Academic/Nonprofit Terms; Industry Terms: Not Available to Industry
Depositor comments: RVD is inserted into TA site of TetR T vector
How to cite: RVD-TA1 was a gift from Bin Shen (Addgene plasmid # 173380 ; http://n2t.net/addgene:173380 ; RRID:Addgene_173380)
