[The description below was written by a language model from this plasmid's Addgene catalogue record and pLannotate feature annotations shown in this document.]
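Description:
RVD-TA1 is a small (about 2.6 kb) bacterial cloning plasmid that serves as a module in a library for one-step assembly of custom TALE repeat arrays. It is built on a tetracycline-resistant T vector ("TetR T vector"), with the synthetic insert placed at the vector's TA cloning site. The insert is a two-repeat (dimer) TALE unit carrying the repeat-variable diresidues NG and NI, which in the standard TALE code recognise T and A respectively, matching the "TA" in the name. It is designated for position 1 of an assembled array. The automated feature annotation did not label the insert itself, so its exact location and the flanking sites used for assembly are not stated in the record; the cloning method is listed only as restriction enzyme based.

The annotated backbone consists of a high-copy ColE1/pUC-type origin of replication and a tetracycline efflux gene (TcR) driven by its native tet promoter, which provides selection in E. coli. The table also shows a T7 promoter, a short kanamycin-resistance gene fragment and a short RSF origin fragment. The two fragments are too small to be functional and are probably leftovers of vector construction or partial annotation matches. No eukaryotic expression elements are annotated, consistent with a purely intermediate cloning role.

The plasmid is intended to be combined with other position-specific RVD modules to build DNA-binding arrays for TALE-based tools. These include DdCBEs, the TALE-guided cytosine base editors used for mitochondrial DNA editing, which the associated work applied to modelling mitochondrial disease in zebrafish.
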