Features (pLannotate 1.2.2; 6 found; start..end, strand, type, name):
    164..238     +  CDS            KanR (fragment): aminoglycoside phosphotransferase; aphA-3; confers resistance to kanamycin
    241..259     -  promoter       T7 promoter: promoter for bacteriophage T7 RNA polymerase
    693..1281    +  rep_origin     ori: high-copy-number ColE1/pMB1/pBR322/pUC origin of replication
   1353..1392    -  rep_origin     RSF ori (fragment): Plasmids containing the RSF 1030 origin of replication can be propagated in E. coli cells that contain additional plasmids with compatible origins.
   1408..1436    +  promoter       tet promoter: E. coli promoter for tetracycline efflux protein gene
   1484..66      +  CDS            TcR (across the origin): tetracycline efflux protein; tet; confers resistance to tetracycline
>Addgene plasmid #173380 | RVD-TA1 | addgene full sequence | sequence record 361560 | Addgene NGS Result
GCCCTATACCTTGTCTGCCTCCCCGCGTTGCGTCGCGGTGCATGGAGCCGGGCCACCTCGACCTGAATGG
AAGCCGGCGGCACCTCGCTAACGGATTCACCACTCCAAGAATTGGAGCCAATCAATTCTTGCGGAGAACT
GTGAATGCGCAAACCAACCCTTGATCGGGGAAGAACAGTATGTCGAGCTATTTTTTGACTTACTGGGGAT
CAAGCCTGATTGGGAGAAAATAAAATATCCCCTATAGTGAGTCGTATTACATGGTCATAGCTGTTTCCTG
GCAGCTCTGGCCCGTGTCTCAAAATCTCTGATGTTACATTGCACAAGATAAAAATATATCATCATGCCTC
CTCTAGACCAAAGCTGGTCTCACCTGATCTGGGGTGAGTCCGTGGGCTTGACAGAGAACTGGAAGGAGGC
GCTGAACCGTCTCAAGAGCCTGTTTGCCACCAATATTACTAGCAATCGCTACAACTTGCTCGGGCGTCAG
GCCGTGGGCTTGACAGAGAACTGGTAGAAGGCGCTGAACAGTCTCAAGAGCCTGTTTGCCACCCCCATTA
CTAGCGATGGCCACCACCTGCTCCGGGGCGAGACCATATCTGGTCGAGCCACCCATGACCAAAATCCCTT
AACGTGAGTTACGCGTCGTTCCACTGAGCGTCAGACCCCGTAGAAAAGATCAAAGGATCTTCTTGAGATC
CTTTTTTTCTGCGCGTAATCTGCTGCTTGCAAACAAAAAAACCACCGCTACCAGCGGTGGTTTGTTTGCC
GGATCAAGAGCTACCAACTCTTTTTCCGAAGGTAACTGGCTTCAGCAGAGCGCAGATACCAAATACTGTT
CTTCTAGTGTAGCCGTAGTTAGGCCACCACTTCAAGAACTCTGTAGCACCGCCTACATACCTCGCTCTGC
TAATCCTGTTACCAGTGGCTGCTGCCAGTGGCGATAAGTCGTGTCTTACCGGGTTGGACTCAAGACGATA
GTTACCGGATAAGGCGCAGCGGTCGGGCTGAACGGGGGGTTCGTGCACACAGCCCAGCTTGGAGCGAACG
ACCTACACCGAACTGAGATACCTACAGCGTGAGCTATGAGAAAGCGCCACGCTTCCCGAAGGGAGAAAGG
CGGACAGGTATCCGGTAAGCGGCAGGGTCGGAACAGGAGAGCGCACGAGGGAGCTTCCAGGGGGAAACGC
CTGGTATCTTTATAGTCCTGTCGGGTTTCGCCACCTCTGACTTGAGCGTCGATTTTTGTGATGCTCGTCA
GGGGGGCGGAGCCTATGGAAAAACGCCAGCAACGCGGCCTTTTTACGGTTCCTGGCCTTTTGCTGGCCTT
TTGCTCACATGTTCTTTCCTGCGTTATCCACAGAATCAGGGGATAACGCAGGAAAGAACATGAATTAATT
CTCATGTTTGACAGCTTATCATCGATTAGCTTTAATGCGGTAGTTTATCACAGTTAAATTGCTAACGCAG
TCAGGCACCGTGTATGAAATCTAACAATGCGCTCATCGTCATCCTCGGCACCGTCACCCTGGATGCTGTA
GGCATAGGCTTGGTTATGCCGGTACTGCCGGGCCTCTTGCGGGATATCGTCCATTCCGACAGCATCGCCA
GTCACTATGGCGTGCTGCTAGCGCTATATGCGTTGATGCAATTTCTATGCGCACCCGTTCTCGGAGCACT
GTCCGACCGCTTTGGCCGCCGCCCAGTCCTGCTCGCTTCGCTACTTGGAGCCACTATCGACTACGCGATC
ATGGCGACCACACCCGTCCTGTGGATTCTCTACGCCGGACGCATCGTGGCCGGCATCACCGGCGCCACAG
GTGCGGTTGCTGGCGCCTATATCGCCGACATCACCGATGGGGAAGATCGGGCTCGCCACTTCGGGCTCAT
GAGCGCTTGTTTCGGCGTGGGTATGGTGGCAGGCCCCGTGGCCGGGGGACTGTTGGGCGCCATCTCCTTA
CATGCACCATTCCTTGCGGCGGCGGTGCTCAACGGCCTCAACCTACTACTGGGCTGCTTCCTAATGCAGG
AGTCGCATAAGGGAGAGCGCCGACCCATGCCCTTGAGAGCCTTCAACCCAGTCAGCTCCTTCCGGTGGGC
GCGGGGCATGACTATCGTCGCCGCACTTATGACTGTCTTCTTTATCATGCAACTCGTAGGACAGGTGCCG
GCAGCGCTCTGGGTCATTTTCGGCGAGGACCGCTTTCGCTGGAGCGCGACGATGATCGGCCTGTCGCTTG
CGGTATTCGGAATCTTGCACGCCCTCGCTCAAGCCTTCGTCACTGGTCCCGCCACCAAACGTTTCGGCGA
GAAGCAGGCCATTATCGCCGGCATGGCGGCCGACGCGCTGGGCTACGTCTTGCTGGCGTTCGCGACGCGA
GGCTGGATGGCCTTCCCCATTATGATTCTTCTCGCTTCCGGCGGCATCGGGATGCCCGCGTTGCAGGCCA
TGCTGTCCAGGCAGGTAGATGACGACCATCAGGGACAGCTTCAAGGATCGCTCGCGGCTCTTACCAGCCT
AACTTCGATCATTGGACCGCTGATCGTCACGGCGATTTATGCCGCCTCGGCGAGCACATGGAACGGGTTG
GCATGGATTGTAGGCGCC
