>Addgene plasmid #173380 | RVD-TA1 | depositor partial sequence | sequence record 336335 | RVD flanked by two Bsa I sites
GGTCTCGCCCCGGAGCAGGTGGTGGCCATCGCTAGTAATGGGGGTGGCAAACAGGCTCTTGAGACTGTTC
AGCGCCTTCTACCAGTTCTCTGTCAAGCCCACGGCCTGACGCCCGAGCAAGTTGTAGCGATTGCTAGTAA
TATTGGTGGCAAACAGGCTCTTGAGACGGTTCAGCGCCTCCTTCCAGTTCTCTGTCAAGCCCACGGACTC
ACCCCAGATCAGGTGAGACC
